Addgene plasmid #33138: pFA6a-LEU2MX6
Purpose: gene deletion in S. cerevisiae and S. pombe
Depositing lab: Eishi Noguchi. Depositing organization: Drexel University. Publication: New vectors for epitope tagging and gene disruption in Schizosaccharomyces pombe. Gadaleta MC, Iwasaki O, Noguchi C, Noma K, Noguchi E. Biotechniques. 2013 Nov;55(5):257-63. doi: 10.2144/000114100. PubMed 24215641.
Backbone
  Vector backbone: pFA6a
  Selectable markers: Zeocin
Growth in bacteria
  Bacterial resistance: Ampicillin, 100 μg/mL
  Growth temperature: 37°C
  Growth strain: DH5alpha
  Copy number: High Copy
Gene/Insert
  Gene/Insert name: LEU2MX6
  Species: S. cerevisiae (budding yeast)
Terms and licenses: Academic/Nonprofit Terms; Industry Terms: Not Available to Industry
How to cite: pFA6a-LEU2MX6 was a gift from Eishi Noguchi (Addgene plasmid # 33138 ; http://n2t.net/addgene:33138 ; RRID:Addgene_33138)
