[The description below was written by a language model from this plasmid's Addgene catalogue record, the feature table of its GenBank file and pLannotate feature annotations shown in this document.]
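Description:
pFA6a-LEU2MX6 is a roughly 4.76 kb marker-module plasmid built on the pFA6a backbone, intended as a source of a selectable cassette for gene deletion in Saccharomyces cerevisiae and Schizosaccharomyces pombe. It is propagated in E. coli as a high-copy plasmid through a ColE1/pUC-type origin and selected with ampicillin via the bla (β-lactamase) gene and its native promoter. No yeast origin of replication or centromere is annotated, which fits a plasmid meant to supply DNA for chromosomal integration rather than to be maintained episomally in yeast.

The payload is the S. cerevisiae LEU2 gene, encoding 3-isopropylmalate dehydrogenase of the leucine biosynthetic pathway. In both feature tables it is driven by its own LEU2 promoter. The downstream region carries a small fragment matching the neighbouring yeast gene NFS1, suggesting that native genomic flanking sequence was carried along with the marker. No separate terminator is annotated. LEU2 acts as an auxotrophic marker, allowing selection of leucine-prototrophic transformants in leucine-requiring host strains. SP6 and T7 phage promoters from the backbone flank the cassette, and small remnants of lacI, rop, bom and a pUC polylinker are backbone vestiges with no stated function. In pFA6a-series plasmids the marker is generally amplified by PCR with primers carrying homology to a target locus, so that the product replaces the gene by homologous recombination.

The catalogue entry lists Zeocin as a selectable marker, but neither annotation shows a bleomycin/Zeocin resistance gene. The only markers supported by the sequence features are LEU2 and AmpR. The two sequence records differ by two nucleotides in length and in their start coordinates but describe the same arrangement.
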