LOCUS       Exported 4760 bp ds-DNA circular SYN 12-MAY-2021
DEFINITION  gene deletion in S. cerevisiae and S. pombe.
ACCESSION   .
VERSION     .
KEYWORDS    pFA6a-LEU2MX6
SOURCE      synthetic DNA construct
  ORGANISM  synthetic DNA construct
REFERENCE   1 (bases 1 to 4760)
  AUTHORS   Gadaleta MC, Iwasaki O, Noguchi C, Noma K, Noguchi E
  TITLE     New vectors for epitope tagging and gene disruption in
            Schizosaccharomyces pombe.
  JOURNAL   Biotechniques. 2013 Nov;55(5):257-63. doi: 10.2144/000114100.
  PUBMED    24215641
REFERENCE   2 (bases 1 to 4760)
  AUTHORS   .
  TITLE     Direct Submission
  JOURNAL   Exported May 12, 2021 from SnapGene Server 1.1.58
            http://www.snapgene.com
FEATURES             Location/Qualifiers
     source          1..4760
                     /organism="synthetic DNA construct"
                     /mol_type="other DNA"
     promoter        334..741
                     /gene="S. cerevisiae LEU2"
                     /label=LEU2 promoter
     CDS             742..1836
                     /codon_start=1
                     /gene="S. cerevisiae LEU2"
                     /product="3-isopropylmalate dehydrogenase, required for
                     leucine biosynthesis"
                     /label=LEU2
                     /note="yeast auxotrophic marker"
                     /translation="MSAPKKIVVLPGDHVGQEITAEAIKVLKAISDVRSNVKFDFENHL
                     IGGAAIDATGVPLPDEALEASKKVDAVLLGAVGGPKWGTGSVRPEQGLLKIRKELQLYA
                     NLRPCNFASDSLLDLSPIKPQFAKGTDFVVVRELVGGIYFGKRKEDDGDGVAWDSEQYT
                     VPEVQRITRMAAFMALQHEPPLPIWSLDKANVLASSRLWRKTVEETIKNEFPTLKVQHQ
                     LIDSAAMILVKNPTHLNGIIITSNMFGDIISDEASVIPGSLGLLPSASLASLPDKNTAF
                     GLYEPCHGSAPDLPKNKVNPIATILSAAMMLKLSLNLPEEGKAIEDAVKKVLDAGIRTG
                     DLGGSNSTTEVGDAVAEEVKKILA"
     primer_bind     complement(2397..2416)
                     /label=T7
                     /note="T7 promoter, forward primer"
     promoter        complement(2398..2416)
                     /label=T7 promoter
                     /note="promoter for bacteriophage T7 RNA polymerase"
     primer_bind     complement(2503..2520)
                     /label=L4440
                     /note="L4440 vector, forward primer"
     rep_origin      complement(2674..3262)
                     /direction=LEFT
                     /label=ori
                     /note="high-copy-number ColE1/pMB1/pBR322/pUC origin of
                     replication"
     primer_bind     complement(2754..2773)
                     /label=pBR322ori-F
                     /note="pBR322 origin, forward primer"
     CDS             complement(3433..4293)
                     /codon_start=1
                     /gene="bla"
                     /product="beta-lactamase"
                     /label=AmpR
                     /note="confers resistance to ampicillin, carbenicillin, and
                     related antibiotics"
                     /translation="MSIQHFRVALIPFFAAFCLPVFAHPETLVKVKDAEDQLGARVGYI
                     ELDLNSGKILESFRPEERFPMMSTFKVLLCGAVLSRIDAGQEQLGRRIHYSQNDLVEYS
                     PVTEKHLTDGMTVRELCSAAITMSDNTAANLLLTTIGGPKELTAFLHNMGDHVTRLDRW
                     EPELNEAIPNDERDTTMPVAMATTLRKLLTGELLTLASRQQLIDWMEADKVAGPLLRSA
                     LPAGWFIADKSGAGERGSRGIIAALGPDGKPSRIVVIYTTGSQATMDERNRQIAEIGAS
                     LIKHW"
     primer_bind     4056..4075
                     /label=Amp-R
                     /note="Ampicillin resistance gene, reverse primer"
     promoter        complement(4294..4398)
                     /gene="bla"
                     /label=AmpR promoter
     primer_bind     4466..4484
                     /label=pBRforEco
                     /note="pBR322 vectors, upsteam of EcoRI site, forward
                     primer"
     primer_bind     complement(4522..4544)
                     /label=pGEX 3'
                     /note="pGEX vectors, reverse primer"
     primer_bind     4644..4663
                     /label=pRS-marker
                     /note="pRS vectors, use to sequence yeast selectable
                     marker"
     promoter        4744..2
                     /label=SP6 promoter
                     /note="promoter for bacteriophage SP6 RNA polymerase"
     primer_bind     4744..1
                     /label=SP6
                     /note="SP6 promoter, forward primer"
ORIGIN
        1 gaacgcggcc gccagctgaa gcttcgtacg ctgcaggtcg acggatcccc gggttaatta
       61 aggcgcgcca gatcttgcag gcatgcaagc ttgtcgagga gaacttctag tatatctaca
      121 tacctaatat tattgcctta ttaaaaatgg aatcccaaca attacatcaa aatccacatt
      181 ctcttcaaaa tcaattgtcc tgtacttcct tgttcatgtg tgttcaaaaa cgttatattt
      241 ataggataat tatactctat ttctcaacaa gtaattggtt gtttggccga gcggtctaag
      301 gcgcctgatt caagaaatat cttgaccgca gttaactgtg ggaatactca ggtatcgtaa
      361 gatgcaagag ttcgaatctc ttagcaacca ttattttttt cctcaacata acgagaacac
      421 acaggggcgc tatcgcacag aatcaaattc gatgactgga aattttttgt taatttcaga
      481 ggtcgcctga cgcatatacc tttttcaact gaaaaattgg gagaaaaagg aaaggtgaga
      541 gccgcggaac cggcttttca tatagaatag agaagcgttc atgactaaat gcttgcatca
      601 caatacttga agttgacaat attatttaag gacctattgt tttttccaat aggtggttag
      661 caatcgtctt actttctaac ttttcttacc ttttacattt cagcaatata tatatatata
      721 tttcaaggat ataccattct aatgtctgcc cctaagaaga tcgtcgtttt gccaggtgac
      781 cacgttggtc aagaaatcac agccgaagcc attaaggttc ttaaagctat ttctgatgtt
      841 cgttccaatg tcaagttcga tttcgaaaat catttaattg gtggtgctgc tatcgatgct
      901 acaggtgtcc cacttccaga tgaggcgctg gaagcctcca agaaggttga tgccgttttg
      961 ttaggtgctg tgggtggtcc taaatggggt accggtagtg ttagacctga acaaggttta
     1021 ctaaaaatcc gtaaagaact tcaattgtac gccaacttaa gaccatgtaa ctttgcatcc
     1081 gactctcttt tagacttatc tccaatcaag ccacaatttg ctaaaggtac tgacttcgtt
     1141 gttgtcagag aattagtggg aggtatttac tttggtaaga gaaaggaaga cgatggtgat
     1201 ggtgtcgctt gggatagtga acaatacacc gttccagaag tgcaaagaat cacaagaatg
     1261 gccgctttca tggccctaca acatgagcca ccattgccta tttggtcctt ggataaagct
     1321 aatgttttgg cctcttcaag attatggaga aaaactgtgg aggaaaccat caagaacgaa
     1381 ttccctacat tgaaggttca acatcaattg attgattctg ccgccatgat cctagttaag
     1441 aacccaaccc acctaaatgg tattataatc accagcaaca tgtttggtga tatcatctcc
     1501 gatgaagcct ccgttatccc aggttccttg ggtttgttgc catctgcgtc cttggcctct
     1561 ttgccagaca agaacaccgc atttggtttg tacgaaccat gccacggttc tgctccagat
     1621 ttgccaaaga ataaggtcaa ccctatcgcc actatcttgt ctgctgcaat gatgttgaaa
     1681 ttgtcattga acttgcctga agaaggtaag gccattgaag atgcagttaa aaaggttttg
     1741 gatgcaggta tcagaactgg tgatttaggt ggttccaaca gtaccacgga agtcggtgat
     1801 gctgtcgccg aagaagttaa gaaaatcctt gcttaaaaag attctctttt tttatgatat
     1861 ttgtacataa actttataaa tgaaattcat aatagaaacg acacgaaatt acaaaatgga
     1921 atatgttcat agggtagacg aaactatata cgcaatctac atacatttat caagaaggag
     1981 aaaaaggagg atgtaaagga atacaggtaa gcaaattgat actaatggct caacgtgata
     2041 aggaaaaaga attgcacttt aacattaata ttgacaagga ggagggcacc acacaaaaag
     2101 ttaggtgtaa cagaaaatca tgaaactatg attcctaatt tatatattgg aggattttct
     2161 ctaaaaaaaa aaaaatacaa caaataaaaa acactcaatg acctgaccat ttgatggagt
     2221 ttaagtcaat accttcttga accatttccc ataatggtga aagttccctc aagaatttta
     2281 ctctgtcaga aacggcctta acgacgtagt cgatcgacaa gctgtttaaa cgagctcgaa
     2341 ttcatcgatg atatcagatc cactagtggc ctatgcggcc gcggatctgc cggtctccct
     2401 atagtgagtc gtattaattt cgataagcca ggttaacctg cattaatgaa tcggccaacg
     2461 cgcggggaga ggcggtttgc gtattgggcg ctcttccgct tcctcgctca ctgactcgct
     2521 gcgctcggtc gttcggctgc ggcgagcggt atcagctcac tcaaaggcgg taatacggtt
     2581 atccacagaa tcaggggata acgcaggaaa gaacatgtga gcaaaaggcc agcaaaaggc
     2641 caggaaccgt aaaaaggccg cgttgctggc gtttttccat aggctccgcc cccctgacga
     2701 gcatcacaaa aatcgacgct caagtcagag gtggcgaaac ccgacaggac tataaagata
     2761 ccaggcgttt ccccctggaa gctccctcgt gcgctctcct gttccgaccc tgccgcttac
     2821 cggatacctg tccgcctttc tcccttcggg aagcgtggcg ctttctcaat gctcacgctg
     2881 taggtatctc agttcggtgt aggtcgttcg ctccaagctg ggctgtgtgc acgaaccccc
     2941 cgttcagccc gaccgctgcg ccttatccgg taactatcgt cttgagtcca acccggtaag
     3001 acacgactta tcgccactgg cagcagccac tggtaacagg attagcagag cgaggtatgt
     3061 aggcggtgct acagagttct tgaagtggtg gcctaactac ggctacacta gaaggacagt
     3121 atttggtatc tgcgctctgc tgaagccagt taccttcgga aaaagagttg gtagctcttg
     3181 atccggcaaa caaaccaccg ctggtagcgg tggttttttt gtttgcaagc agcagattac
     3241 gcgcagaaaa aaaggatctc aagaagatcc tttgatcttt tctacggggt ctgacgctca
     3301 gtggaacgaa aactcacgtt aagggatttt ggtcatgaga ttatcaaaaa ggatcttcac
     3361 ctagatcctt ttaaattaaa aatgaagttt taaatcaatc taaagtatat atgagtaaac
     3421 ttggtctgac agttaccaat gcttaatcag tgaggcacct atctcagcga tctgtctatt
     3481 tcgttcatcc atagttgcct gactccccgt cgtgtagata actacgatac gggagggctt
     3541 accatctggc cccagtgctg caatgatacc gcgagaccca cgctcaccgg ctccagattt
     3601 atcagcaata aaccagccag ccggaagggc cgagcgcaga agtggtcctg caactttatc
     3661 cgcctccatc cagtctatta attgttgccg ggaagctaga gtaagtagtt cgccagttaa
     3721 tagtttgcgc aacgttgttg ccattgctac aggcatcgtg gtgtcacgct cgtcgtttgg
     3781 tatggcttca ttcagctccg gttcccaacg atcaaggcga gttacatgat cccccatgtt
     3841 gtgcaaaaaa gcggttagct ccttcggtcc tccgatcgtt gtcagaagta agttggccgc
     3901 agtgttatca ctcatggtta tggcagcact gcataattct cttactgtca tgccatccgt
     3961 aagatgcttt tctgtgactg gtgagtactc aaccaagtca ttctgagaat agtgtatgcg
     4021 gcgaccgagt tgctcttgcc cggcgtcaat acgggataat accgcgccac atagcagaac
     4081 tttaaaagtg ctcatcattg gaaaacgttc ttcggggcga aaactctcaa ggatcttacc
     4141 gctgttgaga tccagttcga tgtaacccac tcgtgcaccc aactgatctt cagcatcttt
     4201 tactttcacc agcgtttctg ggtgagcaaa aacaggaagg caaaatgccg caaaaaaggg
     4261 aataagggcg acacggaaat gttgaatact catactcttc ctttttcaat attattgaag
     4321 catttatcag ggttattgtc tcatgagcgg atacatattt gaatgtattt agaaaaataa
     4381 acaaataggg gttccgcgca catttccccg aaaagtgcca cctgacgtct aagaaaccat
     4441 tattatcatg acattaacct ataaaaatag gcgtatcacg aggccctttc gtctcgcgcg
     4501 tttcggtgat gacggtgaaa acctctgaca catgcagctc ccggagacgg tcacagcttg
     4561 tctgtaagcg gatgccggga gcagacaagc ccgtcagggc gcgtcagcgg gtgttggcgg
     4621 gtgtcggggc tggcttaact atgcggcatc agagcagatt gtactgagag tgcaccatat
     4681 ggacatattg tcgttagaac gcggctacaa ttaatacata accttatgta tcatacacat
     4741 acgatttagg tgacactata
//
