Features (pLannotate 1.2.2; 13 found; start..end, strand, type, name):
      1..406     +  promoter       LEU2 promoter: S. cerevisiae LEU2
    407..1501    +  CDS            LEU2: 3-isopropylmalate dehydrogenase, required for leucine biosynthesis; S. cerevisiae LEU2; yeast auxotrophic marker
   1863..1979    -  CDS            NFS1 (fragment): NFS1_YEAST - Also known as SPL1 From Saccharomyces cerevisiae (strain ATCC 204508 / S288c) (Baker's yeast).
   2063..2081    -  promoter       T7 promoter: promoter for bacteriophage T7 RNA polymerase
   2103..2156    -  CDS            lacI (fragment): lac repressor; lacI; The lac repressor binds to the lac operator to inhibit transcription in E. coli. This inhibition can be relieved by adding lactose or isopropyl-β-D-thiogalactopyranoside (IPTG).
   2339..2927    -  rep_origin     ori: high-copy-number ColE1/pMB1/pBR322/pUC origin of replication
   3098..3958    -  CDS            AmpR: β-lactamase; bla; confers resistance to ampicillin, carbenicillin, and related antibiotics
   3959..4063    -  promoter       AmpR promoter: bla
   4158..4193    +  CDS            rop (fragment): Rop protein, which maintains plasmids at low copy number; rop
   4295..4346    +  misc_feature   bom (fragment): basis of mobility region from pBR322
   4409..4427    +  promoter       SP6 promoter: promoter for bacteriophage SP6 RNA polymerase
   4501..4517    +  misc_feature   MCS (fragment): pUC18/19 multiple cloning site
   4542..4619    +  CDS            YO192_YEAST (fragment): Experimental evidence at protein level: Swiss-Prot protein existence level 1. From Saccharomyces cerevisiae (strain ATCC 204508 / S288c) (Baker's yeast).
>Addgene plasmid #33138 | pFA6a-LEU2MX6 | addgene full sequence | sequence record 374866 | Addgene NGS Result
AACTGTGGGAATACTCAGGTATCGTAAGATGCAAGAGTTCGAATCTCTTAGCAACCATTATTTTTTTCCT
CAACATAACGAGAACACACAGGGGCGCTATCGCACAGAATCAAATTCGATGACTGGAAATTTTTTGTTAA
TTTCAGAGGTCGCCTGACGCATATACCTTTTTCAACTGAAAAATTGGGAGAAAAAGGAAAGGTGAGAGCG
CCGGAACCGGCTTTTCATATAGAATAGAGAAGCGTTCATGACTAAATGCTTGCATCACAATACTTGAAGT
TGACAATATTATTTAAGGACCTATTGTTTTTTCCAATAGGTGGTTAGCAATCGTCTTACTTTCTAACTTT
TCTTACCTTTTACATTTCAGCAATATATATATATATTTCAAGGATATACCATTCTAATGTCTGCCCCTAA
GAAGATCGTCGTTTTGCCAGGTGACCACGTTGGTCAAGAAATCACAGCCGAAGCCATTAAGGTTCTTAAA
GCTATTTCTGATGTTCGTTCCAATGTCAAGTTCGATTTCGAAAATCATTTAATTGGTGGTGCTGCTATCG
ATGCTACAGGTGTTCCACTTCCAGATGAGGCGCTGGAAGCCTCCAAGAAGGCTGATGCCGTTTTGTTAGG
TGCTGTGGGTGGTCCTAAATGGGGTACCGGTAGTGTTAGACCTGAACAAGGTTTACTAAAAATCCGTAAA
GAACTTCAATTGTACGCCAACTTAAGACCATGTAACTTTGCATCCGACTCTCTTTTAGACTTATCTCCAA
TCAAGCCACAATTTGCTAAAGGTACTGACTTCGTTGTTGTCAGAGAATTAGTGGGAGGTATTTACTTTGG
TAAGAGAAAGGAAGACGATGGTGATGGTGTCGCTTGGGATAGTGAACAATACACCGTTCCAGAAGTGCAA
AGAATCACAAGAATGGCCGCTTTCATGGCCCTACAACATGAGCCACCATTGCCTATTTGGTCCTTGGATA
AAGCTAATGTTTTGGCCTCTTCAAGATTATGGAGAAAAACTGTGGAGGAAACCATCAAGAACGAATTCCC
TACATTGAAGGTTCAACATCAATTGATTGATTCTGCCGCCATGATCCTAGTTAAGAACCCAACCCACCTA
AATGGTATTATAATCACCAGCAACATGTTTGGTGATATCATCTCCGATGAAGCCTCCGTTATCCCAGGTT
CCTTGGGTTTGTTGCCATCTGCGTCCTTGGCCTCTTTGCCAGACAAGAACACCGCATTTGGTTTGTACGA
ACCATGCCACGGTTCTGCTCCAGATTTGCCAAAGAATAAGGTCAACCCTATCGCCACTATCTTGTCTGCT
GCAATGATGTTGAAATTGTCATTGAACTTGCCTGAAGAAGGTAAGGCCATTGAAGATGCAGTTAAAAAGG
TTTTGGATGCAGGTATCAGAACTGGTGATTTAGGTGGTTCCAACAGTACCACCGAAGTCGGTGATGCTGT
CGCCGAAGAAGTTAAGAAAATCCTTGCTTAAAAAGATTCTCTTTTTTTATGATATTTGTACATAAACTTT
ATAAATGAAATTCATAATAGAAACGACACGAAATTACAAAATGGAATATGTTCATAGGGTAGACGAAACT
ATATACGCAATCTACATACATTTATCAAGAAGGAGAAAAAGGAGGATGTAAAGGAATACAGGTAAGCAAA
TTGATACTAATGGCTCAACGTGATAAGGAAAAAGAATTGCACTTTAACATTAATATTGACAAGGAGGAGG
GCACCACACAAAAAGTTAGGTGTAACAGAAAATCATGAAACTATGATTCCTAATTTATATATTGGAGGAT
TTTCTCTAAAAAAAAAAAAATACAACAAATAAAAAACACTCAATGACCTGACCATTTGATGGAGTTTAAG
TCAATACCTTCTTGAACCATTTCCCATAATGGTGAAAGTTCCCTCAAGAATTTTACTCTGTCAGAAACGG
CCTTAACGACGTAGTCGATCGACAAGCTGTTTAAACGAGCTCGAATTCATCGATGATATCAGATCCACTA
GTGGCCTATGCGGCCGCGGATCTGCCGGTCTCCCTATAGTGAGTCGTATTAATTTCGATAAGCCAGGTTA
ACCTGCATTAATGAATCGGCCAACGCGCGGGGAGAGGCGGTTTGCGTATTGGGCGCTCTTCCGCTTCCTC
GCTCACTGACTCGCTGCGCTCGGTCGTTCGGCTGCGGCGAGCGGTATCAGCTCACTCAAAGGCGGTAATA
CGGTTATCCACAGAATCAGGGGATAACGCAGGAAAGAACATGTGAGCAAAAGGCCAGCAAAAGGCCAGGA
ACCGTAAAAAGGCCGCGTTGCTGGCGTTTTTCCATAGGCTCCGCCCCCCTGACGAGCATCACAAAAATCG
ACGCTCAAGTCAGAGGTGGCGAAACCCGACAGGACTATAAAGATACCAGGCGTTTCCCCCTGGAAGCTCC
CTCGTGCGCTCTCCTGTTCCGACCCTGCCGCTTACCGGATACCTGTCCGCCTTTCTCCCTTCGGGAAGCG
TGGCGCTTTCTCATAGCTCACGCTGTAGGTATCTCAGTTCGGTGTAGGTCGTTCGCTCCAAGCTGGGCTG
TGTGCACGAACCCCCCGTTCAGCCCGACCGCTGCGCCTTATCCGGTAACTATCGTCTTGAGTCCAACCCG
GTAAGACACGACTTATCGCCACTGGCAGCAGCCACTGGTAACAGGATTAGCAGAGCGAGGTATGTAGGCG
GTGCTACAGAGTTCTTGAAGTGGTGGCCTAACTACGGCTACACTAGAAGAACAGTATTTGGTATCTGCGC
TCTGCTGAAGCCAGTTACCTTCGGAAAAAGAGTTGGTAGCTCTTGATCCGGCAAACAAACCACCGCTGGT
AGCGGTGGTTTTTTTGTTTGCAAGCAGCAGATTACGCGCAGAAAAAAAGGATCTCAAGAAGATCCTTTGA
TCTTTTCTACGGGGTCTGACGCTCAGTGGAACGAAAACTCACGTTAAGGGATTTTGGTCATGAGATTATC
AAAAAGGATCTTCACCTAGATCCTTTTAAATTAAAAATGAAGTTTTAAATCAATCTAAAGTATATATGAG
TAAACTTGGTCTGACAGTTACCAATGCTTAATCAGTGAGGCACCTATCTCAGCGATCTGTCTATTTCGTT
CATCCATAGTTGCCTGACTCCCCGTCGTGTAGATAACTACGATACGGGAGGGCTTACCATCTGGCCCCAG
TGCTGCAATGATACCGCGAGACCCACGCTCACCGGCTCCAGATTTATCAGCAATAAACCAGCCAGCCGGA
AGGGCCGAGCGCAGAAGTGGTCCTGCAACTTTATCCGCCTCCATCCAGTCTATTAATTGTTGCCGGGAAG
CTAGAGTAAGTAGTTCGCCAGTTAATAGTTTGCGCAACGTTGTTGCCATTGCTACAGGCATCGTGGTGTC
ACGCTCGTCGTTTGGTATGGCTTCATTCAGCTCCGGTTCCCAACGATCAAGGCGAGTTACATGATCCCCC
ATGTTGTGCAAAAAAGCGGTTAGCTCCTTCGGTCCTCCGATCGTTGTCAGAAGTAAGTTGGCCGCAGTGT
TATCACTCATGGTTATGGCAGCACTGCATAATTCTCTTACTGTCATGCCATCCGTAAGATGCTTTTCTGT
GACTGGTGAGTACTCAACCAAGTCATTCTGAGAATAGTGTATGCGGCGACCGAGTTGCTCTTGCCCGGCG
TCAATACGGGATAATACCGCGCCACATAGCAGAACTTTAAAAGTGCTCATCATTGGAAAACGTTCTTCGG
GGCGAAAACTCTCAAGGATCTTACCGCTGTTGAGATCCAGTTCGATGTAACCCACTCGTGCACCCAACTG
ATCTTCAGCATCTTTTACTTTCACCAGCGTTTCTGGGTGAGCAAAAACAGGAAGGCAAAATGCCGCAAAA
AAGGGAATAAGGGCGACACGGAAATGTTGAATACTCATACTCTTCCTTTTTCAATATTATTGAAGCATTT
ATCAGGGTTATTGTCTCATGAGCGGATACATATTTGAATGTATTTAGAAAAATAAACAAATAGGGGTTCC
GCGCACATTTCCCCGAAAAGTGCCACCTGACGTCTAAGAAACCATTATTATCATGACATTAACCTATAAA
AATAGGCGTATCACGAGGCCCTTTCGTCTCGCGCGTTTCGGTGATGACGGTGAAAACCTCTGACACATGC
AGCTCCCGGAGACGGTCACAGCTTGTCTGTAAGCGGATGCCGGGAGCAGACAAGCCCGTCAGGGCGCGTC
AGCGGGTGTTGGCGGGTGTCGGGGCTGGCTTAACTATGCGGCATCAGAGCAGATTGTACTGAGAGTGCAC
CATATGGACATATTGTCGTTAGAACGCGGCTACAATTAATACATAACCTTATGTATCATACACATACGAT
TTAGGTGACACTATAGAACGCGGCCGCCAGCTGAAGCTTCGTACGCTGCAGGTCGACGGATCCCCGGGTT
AATTAAGGCGCGCCAGATCTTGCAGGCATGCAAGCTTGTCGAGGAGAACTTCTAGTATATCTACATACCT
AATATTATTGCCTTATTAAAAATGGAATCCCAACAATTACATCAAAATCCACATTCTCTTCAAAATCAAT
TGTCCTGTACTTCCTTGTTCATGTGTGTTCAAAAACGTTATATTTATAGGATAATTATACTCTATTTCTC
AACAAGTAATTGGTTGTTTGGCCGAGCGGTCTAAGGCGCCTGATTCAAGAAATATCTTGACCGCAGTT
